Addgene plasmid #89103: GAL-p300-1901-2414
Purpose: mammalian expression of human p300 amino acids 1901-2414 with N-terminal GAL4 DNA binding domain
Depositing lab: Elizabeth Wilson. Depositing organization: University of North Carolina at Chapel Hill. Publication: Transcriptional synergy between melanoma antigen gene protein-A11 (MAGE-11) and p300 in androgen receptor signaling. Askew EB, Bai S, Blackwelder AJ, Wilson EM. J Biol Chem. 2010 Jul 9;285(28):21824-36. doi: 10.1074/jbc.M110.120600. Epub 2010 May 6. PubMed 20448036.
Backbone
  Vector backbone: pGALO
  Vector type: Mammalian Expression
Growth in bacteria
  Bacterial resistance: Ampicillin, 100 μg/mL
  Growth temperature: 37°C
  Growth strain: DH5alpha
  Copy number: Low Copy
Gene/Insert
  Gene/Insert name: p300
  Species: H. sapiens (human)
  Mutation: aa 1901-2414
  Entrez Gene: EP300 (a.k.a. KAT3B, MKHK2, RSTS2, p300)
  Tag / fusion protein: GAL4 DBD (N terminal on backbone)
  Cloning method: Restriction Enzyme; 5′ cloning site SalI (unknown if destroyed); 3′ cloning site ClaI (unknown if destroyed)
Terms and licenses: Academic/Nonprofit Terms; Industry Terms: Not Available to Industry
How to cite: GAL-p300-1901-2414 was a gift from Elizabeth Wilson (Addgene plasmid # 89103 ; http://n2t.net/addgene:89103 ; RRID:Addgene_89103)
