[The description below was written by a language model from this plasmid's Addgene catalogue record and pLannotate feature annotations shown in this document.]
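Description:
GAL-p300-1901-2414 is a mammalian expression plasmid built on the pGALO backbone that produces a fusion of the yeast GAL4 DNA-binding domain to the C-terminal portion of human p300 (EP300), amino acids 1901-2414. In the 4,925-nt sequenced record, the SV40 enhancer and early promoter drives a single open reading frame. The truncated GAL4 DNA-binding domain comes first, supplied by the backbone. It is followed by the EP300 fragment, which was inserted by restriction cloning between SalI and ClaI sites; the record does not say whether these sites survived. Transcript processing relies on a downstream SV40 polyadenylation signal, which is preceded by a short remnant of SV40 large T antigen coding sequence that is likely carried along with the SV40 3′ region.

For propagation in E. coli, the plasmid carries a ColE1/pMB1-family origin and a β-lactamase gene with its own promoter, conferring ampicillin resistance. The catalogue lists the plasmid as low copy, although the annotation tool gives the origin its generic high-copy label. Short fragments of the tetracycline resistance gene and the bom region point to pBR322 ancestry; the tetracycline gene fragment is partial and is not expected to be functional. No mammalian selection marker is annotated, which suits transient transfection.

GAL4 DNA-binding domain fusions like this one tether a protein region to GAL4 binding sites upstream of a reporter gene. This allows the intrinsic transcriptional activity of the fragment, or its interactions with partner proteins in two-hybrid-style assays, to be measured in mammalian cells. The associated publication concerns transcriptional synergy between MAGE-11 and p300 in androgen receptor signaling, so the plasmid was probably used to map functional regions of p300 in that work.
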