Features (pLannotate 1.2.2; 10 found; start..end, strand, type, name):
     32..365     +  promoter       SV40 promoter: SV40 enhancer and early promoter
    397..837     +  CDS            GAL4 DNA binding domain: DNA binding domain of the GAL4 transcriptional activator; Saccharomyces cerevisiae GAL4 (truncated)
    862..2406    +  CDS            EP300 (fragment): EP300_HUMAN - Also known as P300. Experimental evidence at protein level: Swiss-Prot protein existence level 1. (Microbial infection) In case of HIV-1 infection, it is recruited by the viral protein Tat. Regulates Tat's transactivating activity and may help inducing chromatin remodeling of proviral genes. Binds to and may be involved in the transforming capacity of the adenovirus E1A protein. From Homo sapiens (Human).
   2441..2526    +  CDS            large T antigen (fragment): large T antigen from SV40 (simian virus 40)
   2549..2683    +  polyA_signal   SV40 poly(A) signal: SV40 polyadenylation signal
   2684..2963    +  CDS            TcR (fragment): tetracycline efflux protein; tet; confers resistance to tetracycline
   2963..3015    +  misc_feature   bom (fragment): basis of mobility region from pBR322
   3201..3789    -  rep_origin     ori: high-copy-number ColE1/pMB1/pBR322/pUC origin of replication
   3960..4820    -  CDS            AmpR: β-lactamase; bla; confers resistance to ampicillin, carbenicillin, and related antibiotics
   4821..4925    -  promoter       AmpR promoter: bla
>Addgene plasmid #89103 | GAL-p300-1901-2414 | addgene full sequence | sequence record 175262 | Addgene NGS Result
CACATTTCCCCGAAAAGTGCCACCTGACCTTCTGAGGCGGAAAGAACCAGCTGTGGAATGTGTGTCAGTT
AGGGTGTGGAAAGTCCCCAGGCTCCCCAGCAGGCAGAAGTATGCAAAGCATGCATCTCAATTAGTCAGCA
AGGAAAGTCCCCAGGCTCCCCAGCAGGCAGAAGTATGCAAAGCATGCATCTCAATTAGTCAGCAACCATA
GTCCCGCCCCTAACTCCGCCCATCCCGCCCCTAACTCCGCCCAGTTCCGCCCATTCTCCGCCCCATGGCT
GACTAATTTTTTTTATTTATGCAGAGGCCGAGGCCGCCTCGGCCTCTGAGCTATTCCAGAAGTAGTGAAG
AGGCTTTTTTGGAGGAGATCTAAGCTTGAAGCAAGCCTCCTGAAAGATGAAGCTACTGTCTTCTATCGAA
CAAGCATGCGATATTTGCCGACTTAAAAAGCTCAAGTGCTCCAAAGAAAAACCGAAGTGCGCCAAGTGTC
TGAAGAACAACTGGGAGTGTCGCTACTCTCCCAAAACCAAAAGGTCTCCGCTGACTAGGGCACATCTGAC
AGAAGTGGAATCAAGGCTAGAAAGACTGGAACAGCTATTTCTACTGATTTTTCCTCGAGAAGACCTTGAC
ATGATTTTGAAAATGGATTCTTTACAGGATATAAAAGCATTGTTAACAGGATTATTTGTACAAGATAATG
TGAATAAAGATGCCGTCACAGATAGATTGGCTTCAGTGGAGACTGATATGCCTCTAACATTGAGACAGCA
TAGAATAAGTGCGACATCATCATCGGAAGAGAGTAGTAACAAAGGTCAAAGACAGTTGACTGTATCGCCG
GAATTCCCGGGGATCCGTCGACAGGCAGCAGGCCAGGTGACCCCTCCAACCCCTCCTCAGACTGCTCAGC
CACCCCTTCCAGGGCCCCCACCTGCAGCAGTGGAAATGGCAATGCAGATTCAGAGAGCAGCGGAGACGCA
GCGCCAGATGGCCCACGTGCAAATTTTTCAAAGGCCAATCCAACACCAGATGCCCCCGATGACTCCCATG
GCCCCCATGGGTATGAACCCACCTCCCATGACCAGAGGTCCCAGTGGGCATTTGGAGCCAGGGATGGGAC
CGACAGGGATGCAGCAACAGCCACCCTGGAGCCAAGGAGGATTGCCTCAGCCCCAGCAACTACAGTCTGG
GATGCCAAGGCCAGCCATGATGTCAGTGGCCCAGCATGGTCAACCTTTGAACATGGCTCCACAACCAGGA
TTGGGCCAGGTAGGTATCAGCCCACTCAAACCAGGCACTGTGTCTCAACAAGCCTTACAAAACCTTTTGC
GGACTCTCAGGTCTCCCAGCTCTCCCCTGCAGCAGCAACAGGTGCTTAGTATCCTTCACGCCAACCCCCA
GCTGTTGGCTGCATTCATCAAGCAGCGGGCTGCCAAGTATGCCAACTCTAATCCACAACCCATCCCTGGG
CAGCCTGGCATGCCCCAGGGGCAGCCAGGGCTACAGCCACCTACCATGCCAGGTCAGCAGGGGGTCCACT
CCAATCCAGCCATGCAGAACATGAATCCAATGCAGGCGGGCGTTCAGAGGGCTGGCCTGCCCCAGCAGCA
ACCACAGCAGCAACTCCAGCCACCCATGGGAGGGATGAGCCCCCAGGCTCAGCAGATGAACATGAACCAC
AACACCATGCCTTCACAATTCCGAGACATCTTGAGACGACAGCAAATGATGCAACAGCAGCAGCAACAGG
GAGCAGGGCCAGGAATAGGCCCTGGAATGGCCAACCATAACCAGTTCCAGCAACCCCAAGGAGTTGGCTA
CCCACCACAGCAGCAGCAGCGGATGCAGCATCACATGCAACAGATGCAACAAGGAAATATGGGACAGATA
GGCCAGCTTCCCCAGGCCTTGGGAGCAGAGGCAGGTGCCAGTCTACAGGCCTATCAGCAGCGACTCCTTC
AGCAACAGATGGGGTCCCCTGTTCAGCCCAACCCCATGAGCCCCCAGCAGCATATGCTCCCAAATCAGGC
CCAGTCCCCACACCTACAAGGCCAGCAGATCCCTAATTCTCTCTCCAATCAAGTGCGCTCTCCCCAGCCT
GTCCCTTCTCCACGGCCACAGTCCCAGCCCCCCCACTCCAGTCCTTCCCCAAGGATGCAGCCTCAGCCTT
CTCCACACCACGTTTCCCCACAGACAAGTTCCCCACATCCTGGACTGGTAGCTGCCCAGGCCAACCCCAT
GGAACAAGGGCATTTTGCCAGCCCGGACCAGAATTCAATGCTTTCTCAGCTTGCTAGCAATCCAGGCATG
GCAAACCTCCATGGTGCAAGCGCCACGGACCTGGGACTCAGCACCGATAACTCAGACTTGAATTCAAACC
TCTCACAGAGTACACTAGACATACACTAGATCGATAATGCATCCGAGCTCTAGATAAGTAATGATCATAA
TCAGCCATATCACATCTGTAGAGGTTTTACTTGCTTTAAAAAACCTCCCACACCTCCCCCTGAACCTGAA
ACATAAAATGAATGCAATTGTTGTTGTTAACTTGTTTATTGCAGCTTATAATGGTTACAAATAAAGCAAT
AGCATCACAAATTTCACAAATAAAGCATTTTTTTCACTGCATTCTAGTTGTGGTTTGTCCAAACTCATCA
ATGTATCTTATCATGTCTGGATCGATCCTCTACGCCGGACGCATCGTGGCCGGCATCACCGGCGCCACAG
GTGCGGTTGCTGGCGCCTATATCGCCGACATCACCGATGGGGAAGATCGGGCTCGCCACTTCGGGCTCAT
GAGCGCTTGTTTCGGCGTGGGTATGGTGGCAGGCCCCGTGGCCGGGGGACTGTTGGGCGCCATCTCCTTG
CATGCACCATTCCTTGCGGCGGCGGTGCTCAACGGCCTCAACCTACTACTGGGCTGCTTCCTAATGCAGG
AGTCGCATAAGGGAGAGCGTCGATATGCGGTGTGAAATACCGCACAGATGCGTAAGGAGAAAATACCGCA
TCAGGCGCTCTTCCGCTTCCTCGCTCACTGACTCGCTGCGCTCGGTCGTTCGGCTGCGGCGAGCGGTATC
AGCTCACTCAAAGGCGGTAATACGGTTATCCACAGAATCAGGGGATAACGCAGGAAAGAACATGTGAGCA
AAAGGCCAGCAAAAGGCCAGGAACCGTAAAAAGGCCGCGTTGCTGGCGTTTTTCCATAGGCTCCGCCCCC
CTGACGAGCATCACAAAAATCGACGCTCAAGTCAGAGGTGGCGAAACCCGACAGGACTATAAAGATACCA
GGCGTTTCCCCCTGGAAGCTCCCTCGTGCGCTCTCCTGTTCCGACCCTGCCGCTTACCGGATACCTGTCC
GCCTTTCTCCCTTCGGGAAGCGTGGCGCTTTCTCATAGCTCACGCTGTAGGTATCTCAGTTCGGTGTAGG
TCGTTCGCTCCAAGCTGGGCTGTGTGCACGAACCCCCCGTTCAGCCCGACCGCTGCGCCTTATCCGGTAA
CTATCGTCTTGAGTCCAACCCGGTAAGACACGACTTATCGCCACTGGCAGCAGCCACTGGTAACAGGATT
AGCAGAGCGAGGTATGTAGGCGGTGCTACAGAGTTCTTGAAGTGGTGGCCTAACTACGGCTACACTAGAA
GGACAGTATTTGGTATCTGCGCTCTGCTGAAGCCAGTTACCTTCGGAAAAAGAGTTGGTAGCTCTTGATC
CGGCAAACAAACCACCGCTGGTAGCGGTGGTTTTTTTGTTTGCAAGCAGCAGATTACGCGCAGAAAAAAA
GGATCTCAAGAAGATCCTTTGATCTTTTCTACGGGGTCTGACGCTCAGTGGAACGAAAACTCACGTTAAG
GGATTTTGGTCATGAGATTATCAAAAAGGATCTTCACCTAGATCCTTTTAAATTAAAAATGAAGTTTTAA
ATCAATCTAAAGTATATATGAGTAAACTTGGTCTGACAGTTACCAATGCTTAATCAGTGAGGCACCTATC
TCAGCGATCTGTCTATTTCGTTCATCCATAGTTGCCTGACTCCCCGTCGTGTAGATAACTACGATACGGG
AGGGCTTACCATCTGGCCCCAGTGCTGCAATGATACCGCGAGACCCACGCTCACCGGCTCCAGATTTATC
AGCAATAAACCAGCCAGCCGGAAGGGCCGAGCGCAGAAGTGGTCCTGCAACTTTATCCGCCTCCATCCAG
TCTATTAATTGTTGCCGGGAAGCTAGAGTAAGTAGTTCGCCAGTTAATAGTTTGCGCAACGTTGTTGCCA
TTGCTGCAGGCATCGTGGTGTCACGCTCGTCGTTTGGTATGGCTTCATTCAGCTCCGGTTCCCAACGATC
AAGGCGAGTTACATGATCCCCCATGTTGTGCAAAAAAGCGGTTAGCTCCTTCGGTCCTCCGATCGTTGTC
AGAAGTAAGTTGGCCGCAGTGTTATCACTCATGGTTATGGCAGCACTGCATAATTCTCTTACTGTCATGC
CATCCGTAAGATGCTTTTCTGTGACTGGTGAGTACTCAACCAAGTCATTCTGAGAATAGTGTATGCGGCG
ACCGAGTTGCTCTTGCCCGGCGTCAACACGGGATAATACCGCGCCACATAGCAGAACTTTAAAAGTGCTC
ATCATTGGAAAACGTTCTTCGGGGCGAAAACTCTCAAGGATCTTACCGCTGTTGAGATCCAGTTCGATGT
AACCCACTCGTGCACCCAACTGATCTTCAGCATCTTTTACTTTCACCAGCGTTTCTGGGTGAGCAAAAAC
AGGAAGGCAAAATGCCGCAAAAAAGGGAATAAGGGCGACACGGAAATGTTGAATACTCATACTCTTCCTT
TTTCAATATTATTGAAGCATTTATCAGGGTTATTGTCTCATGAGCGGATACATATTTGAATGTATTTAGA
AAAATAAACAAATAGGGGTTCCGCG
